>Addgene plasmid #155122 | pTol2CG2-QUAS5x:GFPNLS-SV40pA | addgene full sequence | sequence record 310859 | Addgene NGS Result
TAAACAATTATCCTCAAGGATAAACAATTATCCTCGCAAGGGTCGACTCTAGAGGGTATATAATGGATCC
CATCGCGTCTCAGCCTCACTTTGAGCTCCTCCACACGAATTCCCTCGACCTCGAAGACGCGTCTGTTTGG
GATCCACCGGTCACTAGTGCCGCCACCATGGTGAGCAAGGGCGAGGAGCTGTTCACCGGGGTGGTGCCCA
TCCTGGTCGAGCTGGACGGCGACGTAAACGGCCACAAGTTCAGCGTGTCCGGCGAGGGCGAGGGCGATGC
CACCTACGGCAAGCTGACCCTGAAGTTCATCTGCACCACCGGCAAGCTGCCCGTGCCCTGGCCCACCCTC
GTGACCACCCTGACCTACGGCGTGCAGTGCTTCAGCCGCTACCCCGACCACATGAAGCAGCACGACTTCT
TCAAGTCCGCCATGCCCGAAGGCTACGTCCAGGAGCGCACCATCTTCTTCAAGGACGACGGCAACTACAA
GACCCGCGCCGAGGTGAAGTTCGAGGGCGACACCCTGGTGAACCGCATCGAGCTGAAGGGCATCGACTTC
AAGGAGGACGGCAACATCCTGGGGCACAAGCTGGAGTACAACTACAACAGCCACAACGTCTATATCATGG
CCGACAAGCAGAAGAACGGCATCAAGGTGAACTTCAAGATCCGCCACAACATCGAGGACGGCAGCGTGCA
GCTCGCCGACCACTACCAGCAGAACACCCCCATCGGCGACGGCCCCGTGCTGCTGCCCGACAACCACTAC
CTGAGCACCCAGTCCGCCCTGAGCAAAGACCCCAACGAGAAGCGCGATCACATGGTCCTGCTGGAGTTCG
TGACCGCCGCCGGGATCACTCTCGGCATGGACGAGCTGTACAAGAGCAGGCACAGAAGGCATCGCCAGCG
CTCTAGGAGCCGCAATCGCAGCCGAAGTCGCAGCAGTGAACGAAAACGCCGTCAACGGAGCCGAAGTCGC
AGCAGTGAACGAAGACGCTACTTGTACAAGTAATCTAGAACTATAGTGAGTCGTATTACGTAGATCCAGA
CATGATAAGATACATTGATGAGTTTGGACAAACCACAACTAGAATGCAGTGAAAAAAATGCTTTATTTGT
GAAATTTGTGATGCTATTGCTTTATTTGTAACCATTATAAGCTGCAATAAACAAGAAGCTTATCGATACC
GTCGACCTCGAGGGGGGGCCCGGTACCCAGCTTTTGACCCAGCTTTCTTGTACAAAGTGGGAGGTACCGG
GCCCCCCCTCGAGGTCGACGGTATCGATAAGCTTGATATCGAATTCCTGCAGCCCGGGGGATCCACTAGT
TCTAGAGCGGCCGCCACCGCGGTGGAGCTCACCGGTAGATCTGCAACTTTATTATACATAGTTGATAATT
CACTGGCCGTCGTTTTACGGTACCATCGATGATGATCCAGACATGATAAGATACATTGATGAGTTTGGAC
AAACCACAACTAGAATGCAGTGAAAAAAATGCTTTATTTGTGAAATTTGTGATGCTATTGCTTTATTTGT
AACCATTATAAGCTGCAATAAACAAGTTAACAACAACAATTGCATTCATTTTATGTTTCAGGTTCAGGGG
GAGGTGTGGGAGGTTTTTTAAAGCAAGTAAAACCTCTACAAATGTGGTATGGCTGATTATGATCCTCTAG
ATCAGATCTTGACCAAAGCTTAAATCAGTTGTGTTAAATAAGAGACATTCAAAATAAATGTAAATGAGCT
CTCCAAATCAGCAGACTTAACATTCTTTAAAATGATTGATTCAATAGTGATAAAAATCAGGCATAGCCAG
TTGTAACTTTAGATAAATTACAGAAAATGTCAAATACAGAGAACCGATTCTTTTTTATGATACATCCAAG
CACACATTTAACACAATCCAGGCAAACCCCGAATTTCACAGTCACAAGCACTGTTTGTACAAGAGCTTTG
CCTAAGGACACACAGTCTCTATAAGTCCAGGTCGTTGGTTTCACTCTTATTTTAAACATGTGACATTTTT
CCTGCCATCCTGTCTTAGGCTGCTGTTTGCTTCATTCCATGTCACATTAATTTCCTCAGTAGCACCTTTT
ACACACACAGCCAATCTTTTCCAGAAAATTCAATTGCTTTGAAGAGATAATGTGTGAACAAATCCATTTA
GAAAAGGAAAATTAAGAATTTGTAAAATCATCTGTAAATTGTTGGCATTCTTCTGTATATGAACATCACA
TCATTTACAGGTAAAGGTCTGGTCATTAATTATATGACAATTTACTGGTATTATTTTGTGAAAGGGGCTA
TTTTCAATGCGTTCATCCATCCTTTTCATCCCTCAAATCTCTCATTCACGTCCCCCTCCCCATCTGCACA
CTTTATCTCATTTTCCACCCTGCTGGAATCTGAGCACTTGTGCAGTTATCAGGGCTCCTGTATTTAGGAG
GCTCTGGGTGTCCATGTAGGGGACGAACAGAAACACTGCAGACCTTTATAGAAGAACAAATGATAAGAGT
CCTCGTACATAAAGACTCCATTAGTAACGTCAGTGACCCAGGAGCCCAGACCAACAGCAAAGCAGACAGT
GAAATCACTAGTGAATTCGCGGCCGCCTGCAGGTCGACGGTATCGATTCGAATTCAAGGCCTCTCGAGCC
TCTAAGCCACCATGGGCTGCATCAAGAGCAAGCGCAAGGACAACCTGAACGACGACGAGGCCGCCATGGG
CTGCATCAAGAGCAAGCGCAAGGACAACCTGAACGACGACGAGGCACCGGTCGCCACCATGGCCTCCTCC
GAGGACGTCATCAAGGAGTTCATGCGCTTCAAGGTGCGCATGGAGGGCTCCGTGAACGGCCACGAGTTCG
AGATCGAGGGCGAGGGCGAGGGCCGCCCCTACGAGGGCACCCAGACCGCCAAGCTGAAGGTGACCAAGGG
CGGCCCCCTGCCCTTCGCCTGGGACATCCTGTCCCCTCAGTTCCAGTACGGCTCCAAGGCCTACGTGAAG
CACCCCGCCGACATCCCCGACTACTTGAAGCTGTCCTTCCCCGAGGGCTTCAAGTGGGAGCGCGTGATGA
ACTTCGAGGACGGCGGCGTGGTGACCGTGACCCAGGACTCCTCCCTGCAGGACGGCGAGTTCATCTACAA
GGTGAAGCTGCGCGGCACCAACTTCCCCTCCGACGGCCCCGTAATGCAGAAGAAGACCATGGGCTGGGAG
GCCTCCACCGAGCGGATGTACCCCGAGGACGGCGCCCTGAAGGGCGAGATCAAGATGAGGCTGAAGCTGA
AGGACGGCGGCCACTACGACGCCGAGGTCAAGACCACCTACATGGCCAAGAAGCCCGTGCAGCTGCCCGG
CGCCTACAAGACCGACATCAAGCTGGACATCACCTCCCACAACGAGGACTACACCATCGTGGAACAGTAC
GAGCGCGCCGAGGGCCGCCACTCCACCGGCGCCTAATACGTAGATCCAGACATGATAAGATACATTGATG
AGTTTGGACAAACCACAACTAGAATGCAGTGAAAAAAATGCTTTATTTGTGAAATTTGTGATGCTATTGC
TTTATTTGTAACCATTATAAGCTGCAATAAACAAGAGATCTGCGAAGATACGGCCACGGGTGCTCTTGAT
CCTGTGGCTGATTTTGGACTGTGCTGCTCGCAGCTGCTGATGAATCACATACTTCCTCCATTTTCTTCCA
CTGATTGACTGTTATAATTTCCCTAATTTCCAGGTCAAGGTGCTGTGCATTGTGGTAATAGATGTGACAT
GACGTCACTTCCAAAGGACCAATGAACATGTCTGACCAATTTCATATAATGTGAAAACGATTTTCATAGG
CAGAATAAATAACATTTAAATTAAACTGGGCATCAGCGCAATTCAATTGGTTTGGTAATAGCAAGGGAAA
ATAGAATGAAGTGATCTCCAAAAAATAAGTACTTTTTGACTGTAAATAAAATTGTAAGGAGTAAAAAGTA
CTTTTTTTTCTAAAAAAATGTAATTAAGTAAAAGTAAAAGTATTGATTTTTAATTGTACTCAAGTAAAGT
AAAAATCCCCAAAAATAATACTTAAGTACAGTAATCAAGTAAAATTACTCAAGTACTTTACACCTCTGGT
TCTTGACCCCCTACCTTCAGCAAGCCCAGCAGATCCACTAGTTCTAGAGCGGCCGCCACCGCGGTGGAGC
TCCAGCTTTTGTTCCCTTTAGTGAGGGTTAATTGCGCGCTTGGCGTAATCATGGTCATAGCTGTTTCCTG
TGTGAAATTGTTATCCGCTCACAATTCCACACAACATACGAGCCGGAAGCATAAAGTGTAAAGCCTGGGG
TGCCTAATGAGTGAGCTAACTCACATTAATTGCGTTGCGCTCACTGCCCGCTTTCCAGTCGGGAAACCTG
TCGTGCCAGCTGCATTAATGAATCGGCCAACGCGCGGGGAGAGGCGGTTTGCGTATTGGGCGCTCTTCCG
CTTCCTCGCTCACTGACTCGCTGCGCTCGGTCGTTCGGCTGCGGCGAGCGGTATCAGCTCACTCAAAGGC
GGTAATACGGTTATCCACAGAATCAGGGGATAACGCAGGAAAGAACATGTGAGCAAAAGGCCAGCAAAAG
GCCAGGAACCGTAAAAAGGCCGCGTTGCTGGCGTTTTTCCATAGGCTCCGCCCCCCTGACGAGCATCACA
AAAATCGACGCTCAAGTCAGAGGTGGCGAAACCCGACAGGACTATAAAGATACCAGGCGTTTCCCCCTGG
AAGCTCCCTCGTGCGCTCTCCTGTTCCGACCCTGCCGCTTACCGGATACCTGTCCGCCTTTCTCCCTTCG
GGAAGCGTGGCGCTTTCTCATAGCTCACGCTGTAGGTATCTCAGTTCGGTGTAGGTCGTTCGCTCCAAGC
TGGGCTGTGTGCACGAACCCCCCGTTCAGCCCGACCGCTGCGCCTTATCCGGTAACTATCGTCTTGAGTC
CAACCCGGTAAGACACGACTTATCGCCACTGGCAGCAGCCACTGGTAACAGGATTAGCAGAGCGAGGTAT
GTAGGCGGTGCTACAGAGTTCTTGAAGTGGTGGCCTAACTACGGCTACACTAGAAGAACAGTATTTGGTA
TCTGCGCTCTGCTGAAGCCAGTTACCTTCGGAAAAAGAGTTGGTAGCTCTTGATCCGGCAAACAAACCAC
CGCTGGTAGCGGTGGTTTTTTTGTTTGCAAGCAGCAGATTACGCGCAGAAAAAAAGGATCTCAAGAAGAT
CCTTTGATCTTTTCTACGGGGTCTGACGCTCAGTGGAACGAAAACTCACGTTAAGGCATTTTGGTCATGA
GATTATCAAAAAGGATCTTCACCTAGATCCTTTTAAATTAAAAATGAAGTTTTAAATCAATCTAAAGTAT
ATATGAGTAAACTTGGTCTGACAGTTACCAATGCTTAATCAGTGAGGCACCTATCTCAGCGATCTGTCTA
TTTCGTTCATCCATAGTTGCCTGACTCCCCGTCGTGTAGATAACTACGATACGGGAGGGCTTACCATCTG
GCCCCAGTGCTGCAATGATACCGCGAGACCCACGCTCACCGGCTCCAGATTTATCAGCAATAAACCAGCC
AGCCGGAAGGGCCGAGCGCAGAAGTGGTCCTGCAACTTTATCCGCCTCCATCCAGTCTATTAATTGTTGC
CGGGAAGCTAGAGTAAGTAGTTCGCCAGTTAATAGTTTGCGCAACGTTGTTGCCATTGCTACAGGCATCG
TGGTGTCACGCTCGTCGTTTGGTATGGCTTCATTCAGCTCCGGTTCCCAACGATCAAGGCGAGTTACATG
ATCCCCCATGTTGTGCAAAAAAGCGGTTAGCTCCTTCGGTCCTCCGATCGTTGTCAGAAGTAAGTTGGCC
GCAGTGTTATCACTCATGGTTATGGCAGCACTGCATAATTCTCTTACTGTCATGCCATCCGTAAGATGCT
TTTCTGTGACTGGTGAGTACTCAACCAAGTCATTCTGAGAATAGTGTATGCGGCGACCGAGTTGCTCTTG
CCCGGCGTCAATACGGGATAATACCGCGCCACATAGCAGAACTTTAAAAGTGCTCATCATTGGAAAACGT
TCTTCGGGGCGAAAACTCTCAAGGATCTTACCGCTGTTGAGATCCAGTTCGATGTAACCCACTCGTGCAC
CCAACTGATCTTCAGCATCTTTTACTTTCACCAGCGTTTCTGGGTGAGCAAAAACAGGAAGGCAAAATGC
CGCAAAAAAGGGAATAAGGGCGACACGGAAATGTTGAATACTCATACTCTTCCTTTTTCAATATTATTGA
AGCATTTATCAGGGTTATTGTCTCATGAGCGGATACATATTTGAATGTATTTAGAAAAATAAACAAATAG
GGGTTCCGCGCACATTTCCCCGAAAAGTGCCACCTAAATTGTAAGCGTTAATATTTTGTTAAAATTCGCG
TTAAATTTTTGTTAAATCAGCTCATTTTTTAACCAATAGGCCGAAATCGGCAAAATCCCTTATAAATCAA
AAGAATAGACCGAGATAGGGT
[37 nt withheld, positions 6532-6568]
AAAGAACGTGGACTCCAACGTCAAAGG
[49 nt withheld, positions 6596-6644]
T
[86 nt withheld, positions 6646-6731]
GCTGGCTAAGAACTCATCAGCCTCCCCGGTCCATCTACCCACGTACCAATGCACCAATTGGCCACAATGA
CGGCTACTACATGGTGCCATTCCTTCCTCTTTATAGGAATGGAGACTACCTCCTGTCCAACAATGCTCTT
GGATACGAGTACGCCTACCTGTTGGACCCAGGTCATTGCACAACACCAGAAATGCCCTCTGATCTGCAAA
AGACGTGAATATCTGTTCAGACACCCATATCCACTCTGTTCCACACAGGTCAGAGGTTTGTCCAGGAGTT
CTTGACAGAGGTGTAAAAAGTACTCAAAAATTTTACTCAAGTGAAAGTACAAGTACTTAGGGAAAATTTT
ACTCAATTAAAAGTAAAAGTATCTGGCTAGAATCTTACTTGAGTAAAAGTAAAAAAGTACTCCATTAAAA
TTGTACTTGAGTATTAAGGAAGTAAAAGTAAAAGCAAGAAAGAAAACTAGAGATTCTTGTTTAAGCTTTT
AATCTCAAAAAACATTAAATGAAATGCATACAAGGTTTTATCCTGCTTTAGAACTGTTTGTATTTAATTA
TCAAACTATAAGACAGACAATCTAATGCCAGTACACGCTACTCAAAGTTGTAAAACCTCAGATTTAACTT
CAGTAGAAGCTGATTCTCAAAATTGTTAGTGTCAAGCCTAGCTCTTTTGGGGCTGAAAAGCAATCCTGCA
GTGCTGAAAAGCCTCTCACAGGCAGCCGATGCGGGAAGAGGTGTATTAGTCTTGATAGAGAGGCTGCAAA
TAGCAGGAAACGTGAGCAGAGACTCCCTGGTGTCTGAAACACAGGCCAGATGGGCCCTCGAGCAGGAAAC
AGCTATGACCATGATTACGCCAAGCTATCAACTTTGTATAGAAAAGTTGCAAAAGCTGGGTACCGGGCCC
CCCCTCGAGGTCGACGGTATCGATAAGCTTGATATCGAATTCCTGCAGCCCGGGGGATCCACTAGTTCTA
GAGCGGCCGCCACCGCGGTGGAGCTCCAATTGCAAGTTTGTACAAAAAAGCAGGCTCGAATTGGAGCTCC
ACCGCGGTGGCGGCCGCAAGGATAAACAATTATCCTCAAGGATAAACAATTATCCTCAAGGATAAACAAT
TATCCTCAAGGA
Features (pLannotate 1.2.2; 29 found; start..end, strand, type, name):
     50..67      +  promoter       minP (fragment): minimal TATA-box promoter with low basal activity
    168..884     +  CDS            EGFP: EGFP is a basic (constitutively fluorescent) green fluorescent protein published in 1996, derived from Aequorea victoria. It is reported to be a rapidly-maturing weak dimer with moderate acid sensitivity.
   1021..1038    -  promoter       T7 promoter (fragment): promoter for bacteriophage T7 RNA polymerase
   1043..1175    -  polyA_signal   SV40 poly(A) signal: SV40 polyadenylation signal
   1176..1217    +  misc_feature   MCS (fragment): pBluescript multiple cloning site
   1230..1250    -  protein_bind   attB2: mutant version of attB; core recombination site for the Gateway® BP reaction BP Clonase™
   1253..1360    -  misc_feature   MCS: pBluescript multiple cloning site
   1374..1394    -  protein_bind   attB3: mutant version of attB; core recombination site for the Gateway® BP reaction BP Clonase™
   1398..1418    +  CDS            lacZα (fragment): LacZα fragment of β-galactosidase; lacZ fragment
   1434..1568    -  polyA_signal   SV40 poly(A) signal: SV40 polyadenylation signal
   1591..1674    -  CDS            large T antigen (fragment): large T antigen from SV40 (simian virus 40)
   2621..2637    -  misc_feature   MCS (fragment): pBluescript multiple cloning site
   2789..3466    +  CDS            mRFP1: monomeric derivative of DsRed (Campbell et al., 2002) mammalian codon-optimized
   3473..3605    -  polyA_signal   SV40 poly(A) signal: SV40 polyadenylation signal
   4162..4202    -  misc_feature   MCS (fragment): pBluescript multiple cloning site
   4215..4233    -  promoter       T3 promoter: promoter for bacteriophage T3 RNA polymerase
   4278..4294    -  protein_bind   lac operator: The lac repressor binds to the lac operator to inhibit transcription in E. coli. This inhibition can be relieved by adding lactose or isopropyl-β-D-thiogalactopyranoside (IPTG). lac repressor encoded by lacI
   4302..4332    -  promoter       lac promoter: promoter for the E. coli lac operon
   4347..4368    -  protein_bind   CAP binding site: CAP binding activates transcription in the presence of cAMP. E. coli catabolite activator protein
   4381..4473    -  CDS            lacI (fragment): lac repressor; lacI; The lac repressor binds to the lac operator to inhibit transcription in E. coli. This inhibition can be relieved by adding lactose or isopropyl-β-D-thiogalactopyranoside (IPTG).
   4656..5244    -  rep_origin     ori: high-copy-number ColE1/pMB1/pBR322/pUC origin of replication
   5415..6275    -  CDS            AmpR: β-lactamase; bla; confers resistance to ampicillin, carbenicillin, and related antibiotics
   6276..6380    -  promoter       AmpR promoter: bla
   6406..6731    -  rep_origin     M13 ori (fragment) (sequence partly withheld): M13 bacteriophage origin of replication; arrow indicates direction of (+) strand synthesis
   6734..7018    +  CDS            tyr (fragment): TYRO_ORYLA - Also known as tyro. Experimental evidence at transcript level: Swiss-Prot protein existence level 2. This is a copper-containing oxidase that functions in the formation of pigments such as melanins and other polyphenolic compounds. From Oryzias latipes (Japanese rice fish) (Japanese killifish).
   7600..7620    +  protein_bind   attB4: mutant version of attB; core recombination site for the Gateway® BP reaction BP Clonase™
   7630..7737    -  misc_feature   MCS: pBluescript multiple cloning site
   7744..7764    +  protein_bind   attB1: mutant version of attB; core recombination site for the Gateway® BP reaction BP Clonase™
   7775..7798    +  misc_feature   MCS (fragment): pBluescript multiple cloning site
