[The description below was written by a language model from this plasmid's Addgene catalogue record and pLannotate feature annotations shown in this document.]
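Description:
pTol2CG2-QUAS5x:GFPNLS-SV40pA is a zebrafish transgenesis plasmid of about 7.9 kb, assembled by multisite Gateway cloning into a modified pDestTol2CG2 destination vector from the Tol2 kit. It is propagated in E. coli as a high-copy plasmid, with a ColE1/pUC-type origin and an ampicillin resistance gene (β-lactamase); a fragment of an M13/f1 phage origin and lac promoter/operator remnants from the pBluescript-derived backbone are also annotated. The attB4, attB1, attB2 and attB3 sites in the feature table are the scars of the Gateway assembly. The Tol2 transposon arms are not annotated as such, although the medaka tyrosinase fragment detected next to the cassette is probably flanking sequence from the locus where Tol2 was originally found. In a Tol2 vector, these arms allow co-supplied Tol2 transposase to integrate the intervening DNA into the fish genome.

The payload is the reporter half of the QF binary expression system. Five copies of the QUAS binding site are coupled to an E1b minimal promoter (seen in the annotation as a minimal TATA-box fragment) and drive EGFP carrying a nuclear localisation signal, followed by an SV40 polyadenylation signal. The minimal promoter has low basal activity, so nuclear GFP should appear mainly in cells expressing a QF transcriptional activator supplied from a separate driver transgene.

The backbone's original cmlc2:GFP transgenesis marker has been replaced by cmlc2 driving membrane-targeted mRFP with its own SV40 poly(A), placed in reverse orientation. Carriers can therefore be identified by red heart fluorescence without interfering with the green readout. The construct is used to generate QUAS reporter lines or for transient injection assays testing QF driver activity in zebrafish.
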