Addgene plasmid #155122: pTol2CG2-QUAS5x:GFPNLS-SV40pA
Purpose: Tol2 vector containing QUAS5x reporter element upstream of GFP-NLS. Includes cmlc2:mRFP-SV40pA transgenesis marker
Depositing lab: Bret Pearson. Depositing organization: Hospital for Sick Children. Publication: An optimized QF-binary expression system for use in zebrafish. Burgess J, Burrows JT, Sadhak R, Chiang S, Weiss A, D'Amata C, Molinaro AM, Zhu S, Long M, Hu C, Krause HM, Pearson BJ. Dev Biol. 2020 Jul 19. pii: S0012-1606(20)30202-5. doi: 10.1016/j.ydbio.2020.07.007. PubMed 32697972.
Backbone
  Vector backbone: pDestTol2CG2 (Tol2 kit 1.0 #395)
  Backbone manufacturer: Esther Fujimoto, Chien lab
  Backbone size w/o insert (bp): 6251
  Total vector size (bp): 7869
  Modifications to backbone: cmlc2:GFP replaced with cmlc2:membrane-mRFP in reverse orientation
  Vector type: Zebrafish expression
  Selectable markers: cmlc2:mRFP
Growth in bacteria
  Bacterial resistance: Ampicillin, 100 μg/mL
  Growth temperature: 37°C
  Growth strain: DH5alpha
  Copy number: High Copy
Gene/Insert
  Gene/Insert name: QUAS5x:GFPNLS
  Species: Synthetic
  Insert size (bp): 1618
  Promoter: QUAS5x-E1b
  Cloning method: Gateway Cloning
  Sequencing primers: 5′ gctgcaaatagcaggaaacg; 3′ GAGGATCATAATCAGCCATA
Terms and licenses: Academic/Nonprofit Terms; Industry Terms: Not Available to Industry
How to cite: pTol2CG2-QUAS5x:GFPNLS-SV40pA was a gift from Bret Pearson (Addgene plasmid # 155122 ; http://n2t.net/addgene:155122 ; RRID:Addgene_155122)
